Addgene plasmid #144986: TFORF3510
Purpose: Lentiviral vector for overexpressing transcription factor ORFs with unique 24-bp barcodes. Barcodes facilitate identification of transcription factors in pooled screens.
Depositing lab: Feng Zhang. Depositing organization: Broad Institute. Publication: A transcription factor atlas of directed differentiation. Joung J, Ma S, Tay T, Geiger-Schuller KR, Kirchgatterer PC, Verdine VK, Guo B, Arias-Garcia MA, Allen WE, Singh A, Kuksenko O, Abudayyeh OO, Gootenberg JS, Fu Z, Macrae RK, Buenrostro JD, Regev A, Zhang F. Cell. 2023 Jan 5;186(1):209-229.e26. doi: 10.1016/j.cell.2022.11.026. PubMed 36608654.
Backbone
  Vector backbone: pLX_TRC317
  Backbone manufacturer: Broad Institute Genetic Perturbation Platform
  Backbone size w/o insert (bp): 8264
  Vector type: Mammalian Expression, Lentiviral
  Selectable markers: Puromycin
Growth in bacteria
  Bacterial resistance: Ampicillin, 100 μg/mL
  Growth temperature: 37°C
  Growth strain: NEB Stable
  Copy number: High Copy
Gene/Insert
  Gene/Insert name: TCF25
  Species: H. sapiens (human)
  Insert size (bp): 2234
  Entrez Gene: TCF25 (a.k.a. FKSG26, Hulp1, NULP1, PRO2620, hKIAA1049)
  Promoter: EF1a
  Tag / fusion protein: V5 (C terminal on insert)
  Cloning method: Gateway Cloning
  Sequencing primers: 5′ GGGTGGAGACTGAAGTTAGGCCAG; 3′ CACATAGCGTAAAAGGAGCAACATAG
Resource information
  A portion of this plasmid was derived from a plasmid made by: Broad Institute Genetic Perturbation Platform
Terms and licenses: Academic/Nonprofit Terms; Industry Terms: Not Available to Industry
Depositor comments: NM_014972.2 Please test multiple small colonies in case of plasmid recombination. To make this collection available in a timely manner, a portion of this collection was not fully sequenced by Addgene. If an Addgene verified full plasmid sequence is not available, please contact us prior to placing an order to request the full sequence.
How to cite: TFORF3510 was a gift from Feng Zhang (Addgene plasmid # 144986 ; http://n2t.net/addgene:144986 ; RRID:Addgene_144986)
