[The description below was written by a language model from this plasmid's Addgene catalogue record and pLannotate feature annotations shown in this document.]
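Description:
TFORF3510 is a lentiviral mammalian expression plasmid built on the pLX_TRC317 backbone and carrying the human TCF25 open reading frame, one member of a barcoded transcription factor ORF collection. It is propagated in E. coli through a high-copy ColE1/pUC-type origin with ampicillin resistance (AmpR), and it also retains an f1 origin and remnants of a lac/lacZα cloning region. The depositor notes that the plasmid can recombine, which is a common concern for LTR-containing vectors. The annotated sequence is 10,498 nt, consistent with the stated backbone plus insert.

The viral portion has a third-generation, self-inactivating layout. An RSV promoter drives a truncated HIV-1 5' LTR, followed by the Ψ packaging signal with a gag fragment, the RRE for Rev-dependent export of the genomic RNA, a cPPT/CTS, and a ΔU3 3' LTR with a downstream SV40 poly(A) signal. Two expression units sit between the LTRs. An SV40 early promoter drives puromycin N-acetyltransferase for selection of transduced cells. A full-length EF-1α promoter drives TCF25, which is flanked by attB1 and attB2 sites left from Gateway cloning and read through into a C-terminal V5 epitope tag for detection. A WPRE downstream enhances transcript stability and expression.

The catalogue describes a unique 24-bp barcode that identifies the ORF. This barcode is not annotated in the feature table, so its position is not stated. The short "U6 promoter" and "small t antigen" fragments are probably just similarity matches rather than functional elements. The construct is intended for overexpressing TCF25, a reported transcriptional repressor, alone or in pooled screens in which barcode sequencing reveals which factors drive a phenotype such as directed differentiation.
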