Features (pLannotate 1.2.2; 34 found; start..end, strand, type, name):
      5..231     +  promoter       RSV promoter: Rous sarcoma virus enhancer/promoter
    232..412     +  LTR            5' LTR (truncated): truncated 5' long terminal repeat (LTR) from HIV-1
    459..584     +  misc_feature   HIV-1 Ψ: packaging signal of human immunodeficiency virus type 1
    568..931     +  CDS            HIV-1 gag (fragment): gag protein from human immunodeficiency virus 1; gag
   1077..1310    +  misc_feature   RRE: The Rev response element (RRE) of HIV-1 allows for Rev-dependent mRNA export from the nucleus to the cytoplasm.
   1687..1713    +  CDS            Rev (fragment): human immunodeficiency virus 1 (HIV-1) Rev protein; rev; enhances nuclear export of unspliced and incompletely spliced viral mRNAs
   1720..1743    +  promoter       SV40 promoter (fragment): SV40 early promoter
   1744..1815    +  promoter       SV40 promoter (fragment): SV40 enhancer and early promoter
   1839..1974    +  rep_origin     SV40 ori: SV40 origin of replication
   2020..2616    +  CDS            PuroR (fragment): puromycin N-acetyltransferase; pac from Streptomyces; confers resistance to puromycin
   2665..2782    +  misc_feature   cPPT/CTS: central polypurine tract and central termination sequence of HIV-1
   2847..2913    +  CDS            small t antigen (fragment): SV40 (simian virus 40) small t antigen
   2920..4098    +  promoter       EF-1α promoter: strong constitutive promoter for human elongation factor EF-1α
   4119..4136    +  protein_bind   attB1 (fragment): mutant version of attB; core recombination site for the Gateway® BP reaction BP Clonase™
   4142..6169    +  CDS            TCF25: TCF25_HUMAN - Also known as KIAA1049, NULP1. Experimental evidence at protein level: Swiss-Prot protein existence level 1. May play a role in cell death control. Acts as a transcriptional repressor. Has been shown to repress transcription of SRF in vitro and so may play a role in heart development. From Homo sapiens (Human).
   6172..6195    -  protein_bind   attB2: mutant version of attB; recombination site for the Gateway® BP reaction BP Clonase™
   6203..6244    +  CDS            V5 tag: epitope tag from simian virus 5
   6260..6313    +  promoter       U6 promoter (fragment): RNA polymerase III promoter for human U6 snRNA
   6355..6943    +  misc_feature   WPRE: woodchuck hepatitis virus posttranscriptional regulatory element
   6994..7013    +  misc_feature   cPPT/CTS (fragment): central polypurine tract and central termination sequence of HIV-1
   7015..7248    +  LTR            3' LTR (ΔU3): self-inactivating 3' long terminal repeat (LTR) from HIV-1
   7326..7447    +  polyA_signal   SV40 poly(A) signal: SV40 polyadenylation signal
   7487..7622    +  rep_origin     SV40 ori: SV40 origin of replication
   7643..7661    -  promoter       T7 promoter: promoter for bacteriophage T7 RNA polymerase
   7669..7824    +  CDS            lacZα (fragment): LacZα fragment of β-galactosidase; lacZ fragment
   7829..8257    +  rep_origin     f1 ori (sequence partly withheld): f1 bacteriophage origin of replication; arrow indicates direction of (+) strand synthesis
   8310..8414    +  promoter       AmpR promoter: bla
   8415..9275    +  CDS            AmpR: β-lactamase; bla; confers resistance to ampicillin, carbenicillin, and related antibiotics
   9446..10034   +  rep_origin     ori: high-copy-number ColE1/pMB1/pBR322/pUC origin of replication
  10217..10309   +  CDS            lacI (fragment): lac repressor; lacI; The lac repressor binds to the lac operator to inhibit transcription in E. coli. This inhibition can be relieved by adding lactose or isopropyl-β-D-thiogalactopyranoside (IPTG).
  10322..10343   +  protein_bind   CAP binding site: CAP binding activates transcription in the presence of cAMP. E. coli catabolite activator protein
  10358..10388   +  promoter       lac promoter: promoter for the E. coli lac operon
  10396..10412   +  protein_bind   lac operator: The lac repressor binds to the lac operator to inhibit transcription in E. coli. This inhibition can be relieved by adding lactose or isopropyl-β-D-thiogalactopyranoside (IPTG). lac repressor encoded by lacI
  10457..10475   +  promoter       T3 promoter: promoter for bacteriophage T3 RNA polymerase
>Addgene plasmid #144986 | TFORF3510 | depositor full sequence | sequence record 287072 | Full Sequence
TTAATGTAGTCTTATGCAATACTCTTGTAGTCTTGCAACATGGTAACGATGAGTTAGCAACATGCCTTAC
AAGGAGAGAAAAAGCACCGTGCATGCCGATTGGTGGAAGTAAGGTGGTACGATCGTGCCTTATTAGGAAG
GCAACAGACGGGTCTGACATGGATTGGACGAACCACTGAATTGCCGCATTGCAGAGATATTGTATTTAAG
TGCCTAGCTCGATACATAAACGGGTCTCTCTGGTTAGACCAGATCTGAGCCTGGGAGCTCTCTGGCTAAC
TAGGGAACCCACTGCTTAAGCCTCAATAAAGCTTGCCTTGAGTGCTTCAAGTAGTGTGTGCCCGTCTGTT
GTGTGACTCTGGTAACTAGAGATCCCTCAGACCCTTTTAGTCAGTGTGGAAAATCTCTAGCAGTGGCGCC
CGAACAGGGACTTGAAAGCGAAAGGGAAACCAGAGGAGCTCTCTCGACGCAGGACTCGGCTTGCTGAAGC
GCGCACGGCAAGAGGCGAGGGGCGGCGACTGGTGAGTACGCCAAAAATTTTGACTAGCGGAGGCTAGAAG
GAGAGAGATGGGTGCGAGAGCGTCAGTATTAAGCGGGGGAGAATTAGATCGCGATGGGAAAAAATTCGGT
TAAGGCCAGGGGGAAAGAAAAAATATAAATTAAAACATATAGTATGGGCAAGCAGGGAGCTAGAACGATT
CGCAGTTAATCCTGGCCTGTTAGAAACATCAGAAGGCTGTAGACAAATACTGGGACAGCTACAACCATCC
CTTCAGACAGGATCAGAAGAACTTAGATCATTATATAATACAGTAGCAACCCTCTATTGTGTGCATCAAA
GGATAGAGATAAAAGACACCAAGGAAGCTTTAGACAAGATAGAGGAAGAGCAAAACAAAAGTAAGACCAC
CGCACAGCAAGCGGCCGCTGATCTTCAGACCTGGAGGAGGAGATATGAGGGACAATTGGAGAAGTGAATT
ATATAAATATAAAGTAGTAAAAATTGAACCATTAGGAGTAGCACCCACCAAGGCAAAGAGAAGAGTGGTG
CAGAGAGAAAAAAGAGCAGTGGGAATAGGAGCTTTGTTCCTTGGGTTCTTGGGAGCAGCAGGAAGCACTA
TGGGCGCAGCGTCAATGACGCTGACGGTACAGGCCAGACAATTATTGTCTGGTATAGTGCAGCAGCAGAA
CAATTTGCTGAGGGCTATTGAGGCGCAACAGCATCTGTTGCAACTCACAGTCTGGGGCATCAAGCAGCTC
CAGGCAAGAATCCTGGCTGTGGAAAGATACCTAAAGGATCAACAGCTCCTGGGGATTTGGGGTTGCTCTG
GAAAACTCATTTGCACCACTGCTGTGCCTTGGAATGCTAGTTGGAGTAATAAATCTCTGGAACAGATTTG
GAATCACACGACCTGGATGGAGTGGGACAGAGAAATTAACAATTACACAAGCTTAATACACTCCTTAATT
GAAGAATCGCAAAACCAGCAAGAAAAGAATGAACAAGAATTATTGGAATTAGATAAATGGGCAAGTTTGT
GGAATTGGTTTAACATAACAAATTGGCTGTGGTATATAAAATTATTCATAATGATAGTAGGAGGCTTGGT
AGGTTTAAGAATAGTTTTTGCTGTACTTTCTATAGTGAATAGAGTTAGGCAGGGATATTCACCATTATCG
TTTCAGACCCACCTCCCAACCCCGAGGGGACCCATGCATTGCATCTCAATTAGTCAGCAACCAGGTGTGG
AAAGTCCCCAGGCTCCCCAGCAGGCAGAAGTATGCAAAGCATGCGTCTCAATTAGTCAGCAACCATAGTC
CCGCCCCTAACTCCGCCCATCCCGCCCCTAACTCCGCCCAGTTCCGCCCATTCTCCGCCCCATGGCTGAC
TAATTTTTTTTATTTATGCAGAGGCCGAGGCCGCCTCGGCCTCTGAGCTATTCCAGAAGTAGTGAGGAGG
CTTTTTTGGAGGCCTAGGCTTTTGCAAAAAGCTTTCTAGAGGTACCACCGGAGCTTACCATGACCGAGTA
CAAGCCCACGGTGCGCCTCGCCACCCGCGACGACGTCCCCAGGGCCGTACGCACCCTCGCCGCCGCGTTC
GCCGACTACCCCGCCACGCGCCACACCGTCGATCCGGACCGCCACATCGAGCGGGTCACCGAGCTGCAAG
AACTCTTCCTCACGCGCGTCGGGCTCGACATCGGCAAGGTGTGGGTCGCGGACGACGGCGCCGCCGTGGC
GGTCTGGACCACGCCGGAGAGCGTCGAAGCGGGGGCGGTGTTCGCCGAGATCGGCCCGCGCATGGCCGAG
TTGAGCGGTTCCCGGCTGGCCGCGCAGCAACAGATGGAAGGCCTCCTGGCGCCGCACCGGCCCAAGGAGC
CCGCGTGGTTCCTGGCCACCGTCGGCGTCTCGCCCGACCACCAGGGCAAGGGTCTGGGCAGCGCCGTCGT
GCTCCCCGGAGTGGAGGCGGCCGAGCGCGCCGGGGTGCCCGCCTTCCTGGAGACCTCCGCGCCCCGCAAC
CTCCCCTTCTACGAGCGGCTCGGCTTCACCGTCACCGCCGACGTCGAGGTGCCCGAAGGACCGCGCACCT
GGTGCATGACCCGCAAGCCCGGTGCCAGTTAACGAATTCTAGATCTTGAGACAAATGGCAGTATTCATCC
ACAATTTTAAAAGAAAAGGGGGGATTGGGGGGTACAGTGCAGGGGAAAGAATAGTAGACATAATAGCAAC
AGACATACAAACTAAAGAATTACAAAAACAAATTACAAAAATTCAAAATTTTCGGGTTTATTACAGGGAC
AGCAGAGATCCACTTTGGCGCCGGCTCGAGGCCTGCAGGTGCAAAGATGGATAAAGTTTTAAACAGAGAG
GAATCTTTGCAGCTAATGGACCTTCTAGGTCTTGAAAGGAGTGGGAATTGGCTCCGGTGCCCGTCAGTGG
GCAGAGCGCACATCGCCCACAGTCCCCGAGAAGTTGGGGGGAGGGGTCGGCAATTGAACCGGTGCCTAGA
GAAGGTGGCGCGGGGTAAACTGGGAAAGTGATGTCGTGTACTGGCTCCGCCTTTTTCCCGAGGGTGGGGG
AGAACCGTATATAAGTGCAGTAGTCGCCGTGAACGTTCTTTTTCGCAACGGGTTTGCCGCCAGAACACAG
GTAAGTGCCGTGTGTGGTTCCCGCGGGCCTGGCCTCTTTACGGGTTATGGCCCTTGCGTGCCTTGAATTA
CTTCCACCTGGCTGCAGTACGTGATTCTTGATCCCGAGCTTCGGGTTGGAAGTGGGTGGGAGAGTTCGAG
GCCTTGCGCTTAAGGAGCCCCTTCGCCTCGTGCTTGAGTTGAGGCCTGGCCTGGGCGCTGGGGCCGCCGC
GTGCGAATCTGGTGGCACCTTCGCGCCTGTCTCGCTGCTTTCGATAAGTCTCTAGCCATTTAAAATTTTT
GATGACCTGCTGCGACGCTTTTTTTCTGGCAAGATAGTCTTGTAAATGCGGGCCAAGATCTGCACACTGG
TATTTCGGTTTTTGGGGCCGCGGGCGGCGACGGGGCCCGTGCGTCCCAGCGCACATGTTCGGCGAGGCGG
GGCCTGCGAGCGCGGCCACCGAGAATCGGACGGGGGTAGTCTCAAGCTGGCCGGCCTGCTCTGGTGCCTG
GCCTCGCGCCGCCGTGTATCGCCCCGCCCTGGGCGGCAAGGCTGGCCCGGTCGGCACCAGTTGCGTGAGC
GGAAAGATGGCCGCTTCCCGGCCCTGCTGCAGGGAGCTCAAAATGGAGGACGCGGCGCTCGGGAGAGCGG
GCGGGTGAGTCACCCACACAAAGGAAAAGGGCCTTTCCGTCCTCAGCCGTCGCTTCATGTGACTCCACGG
AGTACCGGGCGCCGTCCAGGCACCTCGATTAGTTCTCGAGCTTTTGGAGTACGTCGTCTTTAGGTTGGGG
GGAGGGGTTTTATGCGATGGAGTTTCCCCACACTGAGTGGGTGGAGACTGAAGTTAGGCCAGCTTGGCAC
TTGATGTAATTCTCCTTGGAATTTGCCCTTTTTGAGTTTGGATCTTGGTTCATTCTCAAGCCTCAGACAG
TGGTTCAAAGTTTTTTTCTTCCATTTCAGGTGTCGTGAGGCTAGCATCGATTGATCAACAAGTTTGTACA
AAAAAGTTGGCATGTCGCGCCGGGCCCTCCGGAGGCTGAGGGGGGAACAGCGCGGCCAGGAGCCCCTCGG
GCCCGGCGCCTTGCATTTCGATCTCCGTGATGACGATGACGCGGAAGAAGAAGGGCCCAAGCGGGAGCTT
GGTGTCCGGCGTCCCGGGGGCGCAGGGAAGGAGGGCGTCCGAGTCAACAACCGCTTCGAGCTGATAAACA
TTGACGATCTTGAGGATGACCCTGTGGTGAACGGGGAGAGGTCTGGCTGTGCGCTCACAGACGCTGTGGC
ACCAGGGAACAAAGGAAGGGGTCAGCGTGGAAACACAGAGAGCAAGACGGATGGAGATGACACCGAGACA
GTGCCCTCAGAGCAGTCTCATGCAAGTGGCAAACTCCGGAAGAAGAAAAAAAAACAGAAAAACAAGAAAA
GCAGCACGGGAGAAGCATCGGAAAACGGACTAGAAGATATCGATCGCATCCTAGAGAGGATTGAGGACAG
CACTGGGTTGAACCGTCCCGGCCCAGCTCCCCTGAGCTCCAGGAAGCACGTTCTCTACGTGGAGCACAGA
CACTTGAATCCAGACACAGAACTGAAAAGGTATTTTGGTGCCCGGGCAATCCTGGGGGAGCAAAGGCCAC
GGCAGAGACAACGTGTGTACCCCAAGTGCACATGGCTGACCACCCCTAAAAGCACCTGGCCCCGCTACAG
CAAACCAGGTCTGTCCATGCGGCTGCTGGAATCAAAAAAAGGCCTCTCCTTCTTTGCGTTTGAGCACAGT
GAGGAGTACCAGCAGGCTCAGCACAAGTTCCTGGTGGCCGTGGAGTCTATGGAGCCGAACAACATCGTGG
TTCTGCTCCAGACGAGCCCTTACCACGTTGACTCACTCCTGCAGCTCAGCGATGCCTGCCGCTTTCAAGA
GGATCAGGAGATGGCTCGAGACCTCGTAGAGAGAGCGCTGTACAGCATGGAATGTGCGTTCCACCCCCTG
TTCAGTCTCACCAGTGGGGCCTGCCGGCTGGATTACCGCAGACCCGAGAACAGGAGCTTCTACCTGGCCC
TCTACAAGCAGATGAGCTTCCTGGAGAAGCGAGGCTGCCCGCGCACGGCGCTGGAGTACTGCAAGCTCAT
CCTGAGTCTCGAGCCGGATGAGGACCCCCTCTGCATGCTGCTGCTCATCGACCACCTGGCCTTGCGGGCC
CGGAACTACGAGTACCTGATCCGCCTCTTCCAGGAGTGGGAGGCTCATCGGAACCTGTCCCAGCTCCCTA
ATTTTGCCTTCTCTGTTCCACTGGCGTATTTCCTGCTGAGCCAGCAGACAGACCTCCCTGAGTGTGAGCA
GAGCTCTGCCAGGCAGAAGGCCTCTCTCCTGATACAGCAGGCGCTCACCATGTTCCCTGGAGTCCTCCTG
CCCCTGCTCGAGTCTTGCAGTGTGCGGCCCGACGCCAGCGTTTCCAGTCACCGCTTCTTTGGACCCAATG
CTGAAATAAGCCAGCCCCCTGCCCTGAGCCAGCTGGTGAACCTGTACCTTGGGAGGTCACACTTTCTCTG
GAAAGAGCCCGCCACCATGAGCTGGCTGGAGGAGAACGTCCACGAGGTTCTGCAAGCAGTGGACGCCGGG
GACCCAGCCGTGGAAGCCTGTGAGAACCGGCGGAAGGTGCTCTACCAGCGTGCACCCAGGAATATCCACC
GCCATGTGATCCTCTCTGAGATCAAGGAAGCCGTCGCTGCCCTGCCCCCGGACGTGACCACGCAGTCTGT
GATGGGGTTTGATCCTCTGCCTCCTTCGGACACAATCTACTCCTACGTCAGGCCAGAGAGGCTAAGTCCT
ATCAGCCATGGAAACACCATTGCTCTCTTCTTCCGGTCACTGTTGCCAAACTATACCATGGAGGGGGAGA
GGCCCGAGGAAGGAGTGGCTGGGGGTCTGAACCGCAACCAGGGCCTGAACAGGCTGATGCTGGCTGTGCG
CGACATGATGGCCAACTTCCACCTCAACGACCTGGAGGCACCGCACGAGGACGACGCTGAGGGGGAGGGG
GAGTGGGACTGCCCAACTTTCTTGTACAAAGTGGTTGATATCGGTAAGCCTATCCCTAACCCTCTCCTCG
GTCTCGATTCTACGTAGTAATGAACTAGTCCGTAACTTGAAAGTATTTCGATTTCTTGGCTTTATATATC
TTGTGGAAAGGACGAACTATAGATACTGAGGTTACATCTACGCGTTAAGTCGACAATCAACCTCTGGATT
ACAAAATTTGTGAAAGATTGACTGGTATTCTTAACTATGTTGCTCCTTTTACGCTATGTGGATACGCTGC
TTTAATGCCTTTGTATCATGCTATTGCTTCCCGTATGGCTTTCATTTTCTCCTCCTTGTATAAATCCTGG
TTGCTGTCTCTTTATGAGGAGTTGTGGCCCGTTGTCAGGCAACGTGGCGTGGTGTGCACTGTGTTTGCTG
ACGCAACCCCCACTGGTTGGGGCATTGCCACCACCTGTCAGCTCCTTTCCGGGACTTTCGCTTTCCCCCT
CCCTATTGCCACGGCGGAACTCATCGCCGCCTGCCTTGCCCGCTGCTGGACAGGGGCTCGGCTGTTGGGC
ACTGACAATTCCGTGGTGTTGTCGGGGAAATCATCGTCCTTTCCTTGGCTGCTCGCCTGTGTTGCCACCT
GGATTCTGCGCGGGACGTCCTTCTGCTACGTCCCTTCGGCCCTCAATCCAGCGGACCTTCCTTCCCGCGG
CCTGCTGCCGGCTCTGCGGCCTCTTCCGCGTCTTCGCCTTCGCCCTCAGACGAGTCGGATCTCCCTTTGG
GCCGCCTCCCCGCGTCGACTTTAAGACCAATGACTTACAAGGCAGCTGTAGATCTTAGCCACTTTTTAAA
AGAAAAGGGGGGACTGGAAGGGCTAATTCACTCCCAACGAAGACAAGATCTGCTTTTTGCTTGTACTGGG
TCTCTCTGGTTAGACCAGATCTGAGCCTGGGAGCTCTCTGGCTAACTAGGGAACCCACTGCTTAAGCCTC
AATAAAGCTTGCCTTGAGTGCTTCAAGTAGTGTGTGCCCGTCTGTTGTGTGACTCTGGTAACTAGAGATC
CCTCAGACCCTTTTAGTCAGTGTGGAAAATCTCTAGCAGTACGTATAGTAGTTCATGTCATCTTATTATT
CAGTATTTATAACTTGCAAAGAAATGAATATCAGAGAGTGAGAGGAACTTGTTTATTGCAGCTTATAATG
GTTACAAATAAAGCAATAGCATCACAAATTTCACAAATAAAGCATTTTTTTCACTGCATTCTAGTTGTGG
TTTGTCCAAACTCATCAATGTATCTTATCATGTCTGGCTCTAGCTATCCCGCCCCTAACTCCGCCCATCC
CGCCCCTAACTCCGCCCAGTTCCGCCCATTCTCCGCCCCATGGCTGACTAATTTTTTTTATTTATGCAGA
GGCCGAGGCCGCCTCGGCCTCTGAGCTATTCCAGAAGTAGTGAGGAGGCTTTTTTGGAGGCCTAGGGACG
TACCCAATTCGCCCTATAGTGAGTCGTATTACGCGCGCTCACTGGCCGTCGTTTTACAACGTCGTGACTG
GGAAAACCCTGGCGTTACCCAACTTAATCGCCTTGCAGCACATCCCCCTTTCGCCAGCTGGCGTAATAGC
GAAGAGGCCCGCACCGATCGCCCTTCCCAACAGTTGCGCAGCCTGAATGGCGAATGGG
[124 nt withheld, positions 7829-7952]
C
[91 nt withheld, positions 7954-8044]
A
[49 nt withheld, positions 8046-8094]
CCTTTGACGTTGGAGTCCACGTTCTTT
[37 nt withheld, positions 8122-8158]
ACCCTATCTCGGTCTATTCTTTTGATTTATAAGGGATTTTGCCGATTTCGGCCTATTGGTTAAAAAATGA
GCTGATTTAACAAAAATTTAACGCGAATTTTAACAAAATATTAACGCTTACAATTTAGGTGGCACTTTTC
GGGGAAATGTGCGCGGAACCCCTATTTGTTTATTTTTCTAAATACATTCAAATATGTATCCGCTCATGAG
ACAATAACCCTGATAAATGCTTCAATAATATTGAAAAAGGAAGAGTATGAGTATTCAACATTTCCGTGTC
GCCCTTATTCCCTTTTTTGCGGCATTTTGCCTTCCTGTTTTTGCTCACCCAGAAACGCTGGTGAAAGTAA
AAGATGCTGAAGATCAGTTGGGTGCACGAGTGGGTTACATCGAACTGGATCTCAACAGCGGTAAGATCCT
TGAGAGTTTTCGCCCCGAAGAACGTTTTCCAATGATGAGCACTTTTAAAGTTCTGCTATGTGGCGCGGTA
TTATCCCGTATTGACGCCGGGCAAGAGCAACTCGGTCGCCGCATACACTATTCTCAGAATGACTTGGTTG
AGTACTCACCAGTCACAGAAAAGCATCTTACGGATGGCATGACAGTAAGAGAATTATGCAGTGCTGCCAT
AACCATGAGTGATAACACTGCGGCCAACTTACTTCTGACAACGATCGGAGGACCGAAGGAGCTAACCGCT
TTTTTGCACAACATGGGGGATCATGTAACTCGCCTTGATCGTTGGGAACCGGAGCTGAATGAAGCCATAC
CAAACGACGAGCGTGACACCACGATGCCTGTAGCAATGGCAACAACGTTGCGCAAACTATTAACTGGCGA
ACTACTTACTCTAGCTTCCCGGCAACAATTAATAGACTGGATGGAGGCGGATAAAGTTGCAGGACCACTT
CTGCGCTCGGCCCTTCCGGCTGGCTGGTTTATTGCTGATAAATCTGGAGCCGGTGAGCGTGGGTCTCGCG
GTATCATTGCAGCACTGGGGCCAGATGGTAAGCCCTCCCGTATCGTAGTTATCTACACGACGGGGAGTCA
GGCAACTATGGATGAACGAAATAGACAGATCGCTGAGATAGGTGCCTCACTGATTAAGCATTGGTAACTG
TCAGACCAAGTTTACTCATATATACTTTAGATTGATTTAAAACTTCATTTTTAATTTAAAAGGATCTAGG
TGAAGATCCTTTTTGATAATCTCATGACCAAAATCCCTTAACGTGAGTTTTCGTTCCACTGAGCGTCAGA
CCCCGTAGAAAAGATCAAAGGATCTTCTTGAGATCCTTTTTTTCTGCGCGTAATCTGCTGCTTGCAAACA
AAAAAACCACCGCTACCAGCGGTGGTTTGTTTGCCGGATCAAGAGCTACCAACTCTTTTTCCGAAGGTAA
CTGGCTTCAGCAGAGCGCAGATACCAAATACTGTTCTTCTAGTGTAGCCGTAGTTAGGCCACCACTTCAA
GAACTCTGTAGCACCGCCTACATACCTCGCTCTGCTAATCCTGTTACCAGTGGCTGCTGCCAGTGGCGAT
AAGTCGTGTCTTACCGGGTTGGACTCAAGACGATAGTTACCGGATAAGGCGCAGCGGTCGGGCTGAACGG
GGGGTTCGTGCACACAGCCCAGCTTGGAGCGAACGACCTACACCGAACTGAGATACCTACAGCGTGAGCT
ATGAGAAAGCGCCACGCTTCCCGAAGGGAGAAAGGCGGACAGGTATCCGGTAAGCGGCAGGGTCGGAACA
GGAGAGCGCACGAGGGAGCTTCCAGGGGGAAACGCCTGGTATCTTTATAGTCCTGTCGGGTTTCGCCACC
TCTGACTTGAGCGTCGATTTTTGTGATGCTCGTCAGGGGGGCGGAGCCTATGGAAAAACGCCAGCAACGC
GGCCTTTTTACGGTTCCTGGCCTTTTGCTGGCCTTTTGCTCACATGTTCTTTCCTGCGTTATCCCCTGAT
TCTGTGGATAACCGTATTACCGCCTTTGAGTGAGCTGATACCGCTCGCCGCAGCCGAACGACCGAGCGCA
GCGAGTCAGTGAGCGAGGAAGCGGAAGAGCGCCCAATACGCAAACCGCCTCTCCCCGCGCGTTGGCCGAT
TCATTAATGCAGCTGGCACGACAGGTTTCCCGACTGGAAAGCGGGCAGTGAGCGCAACGCAATTAATGTG
AGTTAGCTCACTCATTAGGCACCCCAGGCTTTACACTTTATGCTTCCGGCTCGTATGTTGTGTGGAATTG
TGAGCGGATAACAATTTCACACAGGAAACAGCTATGACCATGATTACGCCAAGCGCGCAATTAACCCTCA
CTAAAGGGAACAAAAGCTGGAGCTGCAAGC
