>Addgene plasmid #144986 | TFORF3510 | depositor partial sequence | sequence record 287073 | Insert
ATCGATTGATCAACAAGTTTGTACAAAAAAGTTGGCATGTCGCGCCGGGCCCTCCGGAGGCTGAGGGGGG
AACAGCGCGGCCAGGAGCCCCTCGGGCCCGGCGCCTTGCATTTCGATCTCCGTGATGACGATGACGCGGA
AGAAGAAGGGCCCAAGCGGGAGCTTGGTGTCCGGCGTCCCGGGGGCGCAGGGAAGGAGGGCGTCCGAGTC
AACAACCGCTTCGAGCTGATAAACATTGACGATCTTGAGGATGACCCTGTGGTGAACGGGGAGAGGTCTG
GCTGTGCGCTCACAGACGCTGTGGCACCAGGGAACAAAGGAAGGGGTCAGCGTGGAAACACAGAGAGCAA
GACGGATGGAGATGACACCGAGACAGTGCCCTCAGAGCAGTCTCATGCAAGTGGCAAACTCCGGAAGAAG
AAAAAAAAACAGAAAAACAAGAAAAGCAGCACGGGAGAAGCATCGGAAAACGGACTAGAAGATATCGATC
GCATCCTAGAGAGGATTGAGGACAGCACTGGGTTGAACCGTCCCGGCCCAGCTCCCCTGAGCTCCAGGAA
GCACGTTCTCTACGTGGAGCACAGACACTTGAATCCAGACACAGAACTGAAAAGGTATTTTGGTGCCCGG
GCAATCCTGGGGGAGCAAAGGCCACGGCAGAGACAACGTGTGTACCCCAAGTGCACATGGCTGACCACCC
CTAAAAGCACCTGGCCCCGCTACAGCAAACCAGGTCTGTCCATGCGGCTGCTGGAATCAAAAAAAGGCCT
CTCCTTCTTTGCGTTTGAGCACAGTGAGGAGTACCAGCAGGCTCAGCACAAGTTCCTGGTGGCCGTGGAG
TCTATGGAGCCGAACAACATCGTGGTTCTGCTCCAGACGAGCCCTTACCACGTTGACTCACTCCTGCAGC
TCAGCGATGCCTGCCGCTTTCAAGAGGATCAGGAGATGGCTCGAGACCTCGTAGAGAGAGCGCTGTACAG
CATGGAATGTGCGTTCCACCCCCTGTTCAGTCTCACCAGTGGGGCCTGCCGGCTGGATTACCGCAGACCC
GAGAACAGGAGCTTCTACCTGGCCCTCTACAAGCAGATGAGCTTCCTGGAGAAGCGAGGCTGCCCGCGCA
CGGCGCTGGAGTACTGCAAGCTCATCCTGAGTCTCGAGCCGGATGAGGACCCCCTCTGCATGCTGCTGCT
CATCGACCACCTGGCCTTGCGGGCCCGGAACTACGAGTACCTGATCCGCCTCTTCCAGGAGTGGGAGGCT
CATCGGAACCTGTCCCAGCTCCCTAATTTTGCCTTCTCTGTTCCACTGGCGTATTTCCTGCTGAGCCAGC
AGACAGACCTCCCTGAGTGTGAGCAGAGCTCTGCCAGGCAGAAGGCCTCTCTCCTGATACAGCAGGCGCT
CACCATGTTCCCTGGAGTCCTCCTGCCCCTGCTCGAGTCTTGCAGTGTGCGGCCCGACGCCAGCGTTTCC
AGTCACCGCTTCTTTGGACCCAATGCTGAAATAAGCCAGCCCCCTGCCCTGAGCCAGCTGGTGAACCTGT
ACCTTGGGAGGTCACACTTTCTCTGGAAAGAGCCCGCCACCATGAGCTGGCTGGAGGAGAACGTCCACGA
GGTTCTGCAAGCAGTGGACGCCGGGGACCCAGCCGTGGAAGCCTGTGAGAACCGGCGGAAGGTGCTCTAC
CAGCGTGCACCCAGGAATATCCACCGCCATGTGATCCTCTCTGAGATCAAGGAAGCCGTCGCTGCCCTGC
CCCCGGACGTGACCACGCAGTCTGTGATGGGGTTTGATCCTCTGCCTCCTTCGGACACAATCTACTCCTA
CGTCAGGCCAGAGAGGCTAAGTCCTATCAGCCATGGAAACACCATTGCTCTCTTCTTCCGGTCACTGTTG
CCAAACTATACCATGGAGGGGGAGAGGCCCGAGGAAGGAGTGGCTGGGGGTCTGAACCGCAACCAGGGCC
TGAACAGGCTGATGCTGGCTGTGCGCGACATGATGGCCAACTTCCACCTCAACGACCTGGAGGCACCGCA
CGAGGACGACGCTGAGGGGGAGGGGGAGTGGGACTGCCCAACTTTCTTGTACAAAGTGGTTGATATCGGT
AAGCCTATCCCTAACCCTCTCCTCGGTCTCGATTCTACGTAGTAATGAACTAGTCCGTAACTTGAAAGTA
TTTCGATTTCTTGGCTTTATATATCTTGTGGAAAGGACGAACTATAGATACTGAGGTTACATCT
