>Addgene plasmid #144986 | TFORF3510 | depositor partial sequence | sequence record 287074 | Barcode
ACTATAGATACTGAGGTTACATCT
