>Addgene plasmid #144986 | TFORF3510 | addgene partial sequence | sequence record 313851 | WPRE-R 5'-CATAGCGTAAAAGGAGCAACA-3'
TTTGTAATCCAGAGGTTGATTGTCGACTTAACGCGTAGATGTAACCTCAGTATCTATAGTTCGTCCTTTC
CACAAGATATATAAAGCCAAGAAATCGAAATACTTTCAAGTTACGGACTAGTTCATTACTACGTAGAATC
GAGACCGAGGAGAGGGTTAGGGATAGGCTTACCGATATCAACCACTTTGTACAAGAAAGTTGGGCAGTCC
CACTCCCCCTCCCCCTCAGCGTCGTCCTCGTGCGGTGCCTCCAGGTCGTTGAGGTGGAAGTTGGCCATCA
TGTCGCGCACAGCCAGCATCAGCCTGTTCAGGCCCTGGTTGCGGTTCAGACCCCCAGCCACTCCTTCCTC
GGGCCTCTCCCCCTCCATGGTATAGTTTGGCAACAGTGACCGGAAGAAGAGAGCAATGGTGTTTCCATGG
CTGATAGGACTTAGCCTCTCTGGCCTGACGTAGGAGTAGATTGTGTCCGAAGGAGGCAGAGGATCAAACC
CCATCACAGACTGCGTGGTCACGTCCGGGGGCAGGGCAGCGACGGCTTCCTTGATCTCAGAGAGGATCAC
ATGGCGGTGGATATTCCTGGGTGCACGCTGGTAGAGCACCTTCCGCCGGTTCTCACAGGCTTCCACGGCT
GGGTCCCCGGCGTCCACTGCTTGCAGAACCTCGTGGACGTTCTCCTCCAGCCAGCTCATGGTGGCGGGCT
CTTTCCAGAGAAAGTGTGACCTCC
